>Addgene plasmid #59210 | pLgw V5-EcoDam | depositor full sequence | sequence record 149223 | pLgw V5-EcoDam sequence 8629 bps
AGTCAGCAACCATAGTCCCGCCCCTAACTCCGCCCATCCCGCCCCTAACTCCGCCCAGTTCCGCCCATTC
TCCGCCCCATGGCTGACTAATTTTTTTTATTTATGCAGAGGCCGAGGCCGCCTCTGCCTCTGAGCTATTC
CAGAAGTAGTGAGGAGGCTTTTTTGGAGGCCTAGGCTTTTGCAAAAAGCTCCCGGGAGCTTGTATATCCA
TTTTCGGATCTGATCAGCACGTGTTGACAATTAATCATCGGCATAGTATATCGGCATAGTATAATACGAC
AAGGTGAGGAACTAAACCATGGCCAAGTTGACCAGTGCCGTTCCGGTGCTCACCGCGCGCGACGTCGCCG
GAGCGGTCGAGTTCTGGACCGACCGGCTCGGGTTCTCCCGGGACTTCGTGGAGGACGACTTCGCCGGTGT
GGTCCGGGACGACGTGACCCTGTTCATCAGCGCGGTCCAGGACCAGGTGGTGCCGGACAACACCCTGGCC
TGGGTGTGGGTGCGCGGCCTGGACGAGCTGTACGCCGAGTGGTCGGAGGTCGTGTCCACGAACTTCCGGG
ACGCCTCCGGGCCGGCCATGACCGAGATCGGCGAGCAGCCGTGGGGGCGGGAGTTCGCCCTGCGCGACCC
GGCCGGCAACTGCGTGCACTTCGTGGCCGAGGAGCAGGACTGACACGTGCTACGAGATTTCGATTCCACC
GCCGCCTTCTATGAAAGGTTGGGCTTCGGAATCGTTTTCCGGGACGCCGGCTGGATGATCCTCCAGCGCG
GGGATCTCATGCTGGAGTTCTTCGCCCACCCCAACTTGTTTATTGCAGCTTATAATGGTTACAAATAAAG
CAATAGCATCACAAATTTCACAAATAAAGCATTTTTTTCACTGCATTCTAGTTGTGGTTTGTCCAAACTC
ATCAATGTATCTTATCATGTCTGTATACCGTCGACCTCTAGCTAGAGCTTGGCGTAATCATGGTCATAGC
TGTTTCCTGTGTGAAATTGTTATCCGCTCACAATTCCACACAACATACGAGCCGGAAGCATAAAGTGTAA
AGCCTGGGGTGCCTAATGAGTGAGCTAACTCACATTAATTGCGTTGCGCTCACTGCCCGCTTTCCAGTCG
GGAAACCTGTCGTGCCAGCTGCATTAATGAATCGGCCAACGCGCGGGGAGAGGCGGTTTGCGTATTGGGC
GCTCTTCCGCTTCCTCGCTCACTGACTCGCTGCGCTCGGTCGTTCGGCTGCGGCGAGCGGTATCAGCTCA
CTCAAAGGCGGTAATACGGTTATCCACAGAATCAGGGGATAACGCAGGAAAGAACATGTGAGCAAAAGGC
CAGCAAAAGGCCAGGAACCGTAAAAAGGCCGCGTTGCTGGCGTTTTTCCATAGGCTCCGCCCCCCTGACG
AGCATCACAAAAATCGACGCTCAAGTCAGAGGTGGCGAAACCCGACAGGACTATAAAGATACCAGGCGTT
TCCCCCTGGAAGCTCCCTCGTGCGCTCTCCTGTTCCGACCCTGCCGCTTACCGGATACCTGTCCGCCTTT
CTCCCTTCGGGAAGCGTGGCGCTTTCTCAATGCTCACGCTGTAGGTATCTCAGTTCGGTGTAGGTCGTTC
GCTCCAAGCTGGGCTGTGTGCACGAACCCCCCGTTCAGCCCGACCGCTGCGCCTTATCCGGTAACTATCG
TCTTGAGTCCAACCCGGTAAGACACGACTTATCGCCACTGGCAGCAGCCACTGGTAACAGGATTAGCAGA
GCGAGGTATGTAGGCGGTGCTACAGAGTTCTTGAAGTGGTGGCCTAACTACGGCTACACTAGAAGGACAG
TATTTGGTATCTGCGCTCTGCTGAAGCCAGTTACCTTCGGAAAAAGAGTTGGTAGCTCTTGATCCGGCAA
ACAAACCACCGCTGGTAGCGGTGGTTTTTTTGTTTGCAAGCAGCAGATTACGCGCAGAAAAAAAGGATCT
CAAGAAGATCCTTTGATCTTTTCTACGGGGTCTGACGCTCAGTGGAACGAAAACTCACGTTAAGGGATTT
TGGTCATGAGATTATCAAAAAGGATCTTCACCTAGATCCTTTTAAATTAAAAATGAAGTTTTAAATCAAT
CTAAAGTATATATGAGTAAACTTGGTCTGACAGTTACCAATGCTTAATCAGTGAGGCACCTATCTCAGCG
ATCTGTCTATTTCGTTCATCCATAGTTGCCTGACTCCCCGTCGTGTAGATAACTACGATACGGGAGGGCT
TACCATCTGGCCCCAGTGCTGCAATGATACCGCGAGACCCACGCTCACCGGCTCCAGATTTATCAGCAAT
AAACCAGCCAGCCGGAAGGGCCGAGCGCAGAAGTGGTCCTGCAACTTTATCCGCCTCCATCCAGTCTATT
AATTGTTGCCGGGAAGCTAGAGTAAGTAGTTCGCCAGTTAATAGTTTGCGCAACGTTGTTGCCATTGCTA
CAGGCATCGTGGTGTCACGCTCGTCGTTTGGTATGGCTTCATTCAGCTCCGGTTCCCAACGATCAAGGCG
AGTTACATGATCCCCCATGTTGTGCAAAAAAGCGGTTAGCTCCTTCGGTCCTCCGATCGTTGTCAGAAGT
AAGTTGGCCGCAGTGTTATCACTCATGGTTATGGCAGCACTGCATAATTCTCTTACTGTCATGCCATCCG
TAAGATGCTTTTCTGTGACTGGTGAGTACTCAACCAAGTCATTCTGAGAATAGTGTATGCGGCGACCGAG
TTGCTCTTGCCCGGCGTCAATACGGGATAATACCGCGCCACATAGCAGAACTTTAAAAGTGCTCATCATT
GGAAAACGTTCTTCGGGGCGAAAACTCTCAAGGATCTTACCGCTGTTGAGATCCAGTTCGATGTAACCCA
CTCGTGCACCCAACTGATCTTCAGCATCTTTTACTTTCACCAGCGTTTCTGGGTGAGCAAAAACAGGAAG
GCAAAATGCCGCAAAAAAGGGAATAAGGGCGACACGGAAATGTTGAATACTCATACTCTTCCTTTTTCAA
TATTATTGAAGCATTTATCAGGGTTATTGTCTCATGAGCGGATACATATTTGAATGTATTTAGAAAAATA
AACAAATAGGGGTTCCGCGCACATTTCCCCGAAAAGTGCCACCTGACGTCGACGGATCGGGAGATCTCCC
GATCCCCTATGGTCGACTCTCAGTACAATCTGCTCTGATGCCGCATAGTTAAGCCAGTATCTGCTCCCTG
CTTGTGTGTTGGAGGTCGCTGAGTAGTGCGCGAGCAAAATTTAAGCTACAACAAGGCAAGGCTTGACCGA
CAATTGCATGAAGAATCTGCTTAGGGTTAGGCGTTTTGCGCTGCTTCGCGATGTACGGGCCAGATATACG
CGTTGACATTGATTATTGACTAGTTATTAATAGTAATCAATTACGGGGTCATTAGTTCATAGCCCATATA
TGGAGTTCCGCGTTACATAACTTACGGTAAATGGCCCGCCTGGCTGACCGCCCAACGACCCCCGCCCATT
GACGTCAATAATGACGTATGTTCCCATAGTAACGCCAATAGGGACTTTCCATTGACGTCAATGGGTGGAC
TATTTACGGTAAACTGCCCACTTGGCAGTACATCAAGTGTATCATATGCCAAGTACGCCCCCTATTGACG
TCAATGACGGTAAATGGCCCGCCTGGCATTATGCCCAGTACATGACCTTATGGGACTTTCCTACTTGGCA
GTACATCTACGTATTAGTCATCGCTATTACCATGGTGATGCGGTTTTGGCAGTACATCAATGGGCGTGGA
TAGCGGTTTGACTCACGGGGATTTCCAAGTCTCCACCCCATTGACGTCAATGGGAGTTTGTTTTGGCACC
AAAATCAACGGGACTTTCCAAAATGTCGTAACAACTCCGCCCCATTGACGCAAATGGGCGGTAGGCGTGT
ACGGTGGGAGGTCTATATAAGCAGCGCGTTTTGCCTGTACTGGGTCTCTCTGGTTAGACCAGATCTGAGC
CTGGGAGCTCTCTGGCTAACTAGGGAACCCACTGCTTAAGCCTCAATAAAGCTTGCCTTGAGTGCTTCAA
GTAGTGTGTGCCCGTCTGTTGTGTGACTCTGGTAACTAGAGATCCCTCAGACCCTTTTAGTCAGTGTGGA
AAATCTCTAGCAGTGGCGCCCGAACAGGGACCTGAAAGCGAAAGGGAAACCAGAGCTCTCTCGACGCAGG
ACTCGGCTTGCTGAAGCGCGCACGGCAAGAGGCGAGGGGCGGCGACTGGTGAGTACGCCAAAAATTTTGA
CTAGCGGAGGCTAGAAGGAGAGAGATGGGTGCGAGAGCGTCAGTATTAAGCGGGGGAGAATTAGATCGCG
ATGGGAAAAAATTCGGTTAAGGCCAGGGGGAAAGAAAAAATATAAATTAAAACATATAGTATGGGCAAGC
AGGGAGCTAGAACGATTCGCAGTTAATCCTGGCCTGTTAGAAACATCAGAAGGCTGTAGACAAATACTGG
GACAGCTACAACCATCCCTTCAGACAGGATCAGAAGAACTTAGATCATTATATAATACAGTAGCAACCCT
CTATTGTGTGCATCAAAGGATAGAGATAAAAGACACCAAGGAAGCTTTAGACAAGATAGAGGAAGAGCAA
AACAAAAGTAAGACCACCGCACAGCAAGCGGCCGCTGATCTTCAGACCTGGAGGAGGAGATATGAGGGAC
AATTGGAGAAGTGAATTATATAAATATAAAGTAGTAAAAATTGAACCATTAGGAGTAGCACCCACCAAGG
CAAAGAGAAGAGTGGTGCAGAGAGAAAAAAGAGCAGTGGGAATAGGAGCTTTGTTCCTTGGGTTCTTGGG
AGCAGCAGGAAGCACTATGGGCGCAGCCTCAATGACGCTGACGGTACAGGCCAGACAATTATTGTCTGGT
ATAGTGCAGCAGCAGAACAATTTGCTGAGGGCTATTGAGGCGCAACAGCATCTGTTGCAACTCACAGTCT
GGGGCATCAAGCAGCTCCAGGCAAGAATCCTGGCTGTGGAAAGATACCTAAAGGATCAACAGCTCCTGGG
GATTTGGGGTTGCTCTGGAAAACTCATTTGCACCACTGCTGTGCCTTGGAATGCTAGTTGGAGTAATAAA
TCTCTGGAACAGATCTGGAATCACACGACCTGGATGGAGTGGGACAGAGAAATTAACAATTACACAAGCT
TAATACACTCCTTAATTGAAGAATCGCAAAACCAGCAAGAAAAGAATGAACAAGAATTATTGGAATTAGA
TAAATGGGCAAGTTTGTGGAATTGGTTTAACATAACAAATTGGCTGTGGTATATAAAATTATTCATAATG
ATAGTAGGAGGCTTGGTAGGTTTAAGAATAGTTTTTGCTGTACTTTCTATAGTGAATAGAGTTAGGCAGG
GATATTCACCATTATCGTTTCAGACCCACCTCCCAACCCCGAGGGGACCCGACAGGCCCGAAGGAATAGA
AGAAGAAGGTGGAGAGAGAGACAGAGACAGATCCATTCGATTAGTGAACGGATCCCCCGGGCTGCAGGAA
TTCAGATCTCGGCCGCATATTAAGTGCATTGTTCTCGATACCGCTAAGTGCATTGTTCTCGTTAGCTCGA
TGGACAAGTGCATTGTTCTCTTGCTGAAAGCTCGATGGACAAGTGCATTGTTCTCTTGCTGAAAGCTCGA
TGGACAAGTGCATTGTTCTCTTGCTGAAAGCTCAGTACCCGGGAGTACCCTCGACCGCCGGAGTATAAAT
AGAGGCGCTTCGTCTACGGAGCGACAATTCAATTCAAACAAGCAAAGTGAACACGTCGCTAAGCGAAAGC
TAAGCAAATAAACAAGCGCAGCTGAACAAGCTAAACAATCTGCAGTAAAGTGCAAGTTAAAGTGAATCAA
TTAAAAGTAACCAGCAACCAAGTAAATCAACTGCAACTACTGAAATCTGCCAAGAAGTAATTATTGAATA
CAAGAAGAGAACTCTGAATACTTTCAACAAGTTACCGAGAAAGAAGAACTCACACACAGCTAGATCAAAC
AAGTTTGTACAAAAAAGCAGGCTCCGCGGCCGCCCCCTTCACCATGGAAAAGAATGGAACTGATGAAGTA
TATATTTTTAATAAGGGTGGGCGCGCCGACCCAGCTTTCTTGTACAAAGTGGTTCGATCCGGTGGTAAGC
CTATCCCTAACCCTCTCCTCGGTCTCGATTCTACGATCGATTTCGAACCGCGGATGAAGAAAAATCGCGC
TTTTTTGAAGTGGGCAGGGGGCAAGTATCCCCTGCTTGATGATATTAAACGGCATTTGCCCAAGGGCGAA
TGTCTGGTTGAGCCTTTTGTAGGTGCCGGGTCGGTGTTTCTCAACACCGACTTTTCTCGTTATATCCTTG
CCGATATCAATAGCGACCTGATCAGTCTCTATAACATTGTGAAGATGCGTACTGATGAGTACGTACAGGC
CGCACGCGAGCTGTTTGTTCCCGAAACAAATTGCGCCGAGGTTTACTATCAGTTCCGCGAAGAGTTCAAC
AAAAGCCAGGATCCGTTCCGTCGGGCGGTACTGTTTTTATATTTGAACCGCTACGGTTACAACGGCCTGT
GTCGTTACAATCTGCGCGGTGAGTTTAACGTGCCGTTCGGCCGCTACAAAAAACCCTATTTCCCGGAAGC
AGAGTTGTATCACTTCGCTGAAAAAGCGCAGAATGCCTTTTTCTATTGTGAGTCTTACGCCGATAGCATG
GCGCGCGCAGATGATGCATCCGTCGTCTATTGCGATCCGCCTTATGCACCGCTGTCTGCGACCGCCAACT
TTACGGCGTATCACACAAACAGTTTTACGCTTGAACAACAAGCGCATCTGGCGGAGATCGCCGAAGGTCT
GGTTGAGCGCCATATTCCAGTGCTGATCTCCAATCACGATACGATGTTAACGCGTGAGTGGTATCAGCGC
GCAAAATTGCATGTCGTCAAAGTTCGACGCAGTATAAGCAGCAACGGCGGCACACGTAAAAAGGTGGACG
AACTGCTGGCTTTGTACAAACCAGGAGTCGTTTCACCCGCGAAAAAATAACTCGAGACCTAGAAAAACAT
GGAGCAATCACAAGTAGCAATACAGCAGCTACCAATGCTGCTTGTGCCTGGCTAGAAGCACAAGAGGAGG
AGGAGGTGGGTTTTCCAGTCACACCTCAGGTACCTTTAAGACCAATGACTTACAAGGCAGCTGTAGATCT
TAGCCACTTTTTAAAAGAAAAGGGGGGACTGGAAGGGCTAATTCACTCCCAACGAAGACAAGATATCCTT
GATCTGTGGATCTACCACACACAAGGCTACTTCCCTGATTGGCAGAACTACACACCAGGGCCAGGGATCA
GATATCCACTGACCTTTGGATGGTGCTACAAGCTAGTACCAGTTGAGCAAGAGAAGGTAGAAGAAGCCAA
TGAAGGAGAGAACACCCGCTTGTTACACCCTGTGAGCCTGCATGGGATGGATGACCCGGAGAGAGAAGTA
TTAGAGTGGAGGTTTGACAGCCGCCTAGCATTTCATCACATGGCCCGAGAGCTGCATCCGGACTGTACTG
GGTCTCTCTGGTTAGACCAGATCTGAGCCTGGGAGCTCTCTGGCTAACTAGGGAACCCACTGCTTAAGCC
TCAATAAAGCTTGCCTTGAGTGCTTCAAGTAGTGTGTGCCCGTCTGTTGTGTGACTCTGGTAACTAGAGA
TCCCTCAGACCCTTTTAGTCAGTGTGGAAAATCTCTAGCAGGGCCCGTTTAAACCCGCTGATCAGCCTCG
ACTGTGCCTTCTAGTTGCCAGCCATCTGTTGTTTGCCCCTCCCCCGTGCCTTCCTTGACCCTGGAAGGTG
CCACTCCCACTGTCCTTTCCTAATAAAATGAGGAAATTGCATCGCATTGTCTGAGTAGGTGTCATTCTAT
TCTGGGGGGTGGGGTGGGGCAGGACAGCAAGGGGGAGGATTGGGAAGACAATAGCAGGCATGCTGGGGAT
GCGGTGGGCTCTATGGCTTCTGAGGCGGAAAGAACCAGCTGGGGCTCTAGGGGGTATCCCC
[124 nt withheld, positions 8042-8165]
C
[32 nt withheld, positions 8167-8198]
CA
[57 nt withheld, positions 8201-8257]
A
[49 nt withheld, positions 8259-8307]
CCTTTGACGTTGGAGTCCACGTTCTTT
[37 nt withheld, positions 8335-8371]
ACCCTATCTCGGTCTATTCTTTTGATTTATAAGGGATTTTGGGGATTTCGGCCTATTGGTTAAAAAATGA
GCTGATTTAACAAAAATTTAACGCGAATTAATTCTGTGGAATGTGTGTCAGTTAGGGTGTGGAAAGTCCC
CAGGCTCCCCAGGCAGGCAGAAGTATGCAAAGCATGCATCTCAATTAGTCAGCAACCAGGTGTGGAAAGT
CCCCAGGCTCCCCAGCAGGCAGAAGTATGCAAAGCATGCATCTCAATT
Features (pLannotate 1.2.2; 30 found; start..end, strand, type, name):
    233..280     +  promoter       EM7 promoter: synthetic bacterial promoter&nbsp
    299..673     +  CDS            BleoR: antibiotic-binding protein; Sh ble from Streptoalloteichus hindustanus; confers resistance to bleomycin, phleomycin, and Zeocin™
    683..808     +  CDS            ble (fragment): BLE_KLEPN - Experimental evidence at protein level: Swiss-Prot protein existence level 1. Binding protein with a strong affinity to the bleomycin family of antibiotics. Binds to CL990; an antimitotic-antibiotic compound. From Klebsiella pneumoniae.
    803..924     +  polyA_signal   SV40 poly(A) signal: SV40 polyadenylation signal
    997..1013    -  protein_bind   lac operator: The lac repressor binds to the lac operator to inhibit transcription in E. coli. This inhibition can be relieved by adding lactose or isopropyl-β-D-thiogalactopyranoside (IPTG). lac repressor encoded by lacI
   1021..1051    -  promoter       lac promoter: promoter for the E. coli lac operon
   1066..1087    -  protein_bind   CAP binding site: CAP binding activates transcription in the presence of cAMP. E. coli catabolite activator protein
   1100..1192    -  CDS            lacI (fragment): lac repressor; lacI; The lac repressor binds to the lac operator to inhibit transcription in E. coli. This inhibition can be relieved by adding lactose or isopropyl-β-D-thiogalactopyranoside (IPTG).
   1375..1963    -  rep_origin     ori: high-copy-number ColE1/pMB1/pBR322/pUC origin of replication
   2134..2994    -  CDS            AmpR: β-lactamase; bla; confers resistance to ampicillin, carbenicillin, and related antibiotics
   2995..3099    -  promoter       AmpR promoter: bla
   3166..3210    -  misc_feature   bom (fragment): basis of mobility region from pBR322
   3365..3744    +  enhancer       CMV enhancer: human cytomegalovirus immediate early enhancer
   3745..3944    +  promoter       CMV promoter: human cytomegalovirus (CMV) immediate early promoter
   3962..4142    +  LTR            5' LTR (truncated): truncated 5' long terminal repeat (LTR) from HIV-1
   4186..4311    +  misc_feature   HIV-1 Ψ: packaging signal of human immunodeficiency virus type 1
   4295..4658    +  CDS            HIV-1 gag (fragment): gag protein from human immunodeficiency virus 1; gag
   4753..5089    +  ncRNA          RRE: Accession: RF00036 - HIV Rev response element
   5414..5515    +  CDS            Rev (fragment): human immunodeficiency virus 1 (HIV-1) Rev protein; rev; enhances nuclear export of unspliced and incompletely spliced viral mRNAs
   5728..5966    +  promoter       hsp70 promoter: Drosophila melanogaster hsp70Bb promoter
   6019..6043    +  protein_bind   attB1: mutant version of attB; recombination site for the Gateway® BP reaction BP Clonase™
   6119..6143    -  protein_bind   attB2: mutant version of attB; recombination site for the Gateway® BP reaction BP Clonase™
   6154..6195    +  CDS            V5 tag: epitope tag from simian virus 5
   6214..7047    +  CDS            dam: DMA_ECOLI - Experimental evidence at protein level: Swiss-Prot protein existence level 1. Methylates DNA within the sequence GATC and protects the DNA from cleavage by the restriction endonuclease MboI. Although it shares sequence specificity with a number of type II restriction endonucleases and methylases, it is thought to act in postreplication mismatch repair rather than as a part of a restriction modification system. May also play a role in DNA replication. From Escherichia coli (strain K12).
   7047..7553    +  CDS            nef (fragment): NEF_HV1LA - Experimental evidence at protein level: Swiss-Prot protein existence level 1. Extracellular Nef protein targets CD4(+) T-lymphocytes for apoptosis by interacting with CXCR4 surface receptors. From Human immunodeficiency virus type 1 group M subtype B (isolate Lai) (HIV-1).
   7560..7740    +  LTR            5' LTR (truncated): truncated 5' long terminal repeat (LTR) from HIV-1
   7772..7996    +  polyA_signal   bGH poly(A) signal: bovine growth hormone polyadenylation signal
   8000..8021    +  promoter       SV40 promoter (fragment): SV40 enhancer and early promoter
   8042..8470    +  rep_origin     f1 ori (sequence partly withheld): f1 bacteriophage origin of replication; arrow indicates direction of (+) strand synthesis
   8484..185     +  promoter       SV40 promoter (across the origin): SV40 enhancer and early promoter
