[The description below was written by a language model from this plasmid's Addgene catalogue record and pLannotate feature annotations shown in this document.]
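Description:
pLgw V5-EcoDam is an HIV-1-based lentiviral vector built on the HIV-CS-CG backbone for DamID experiments in mammalian cells. It expresses E. coli DNA adenine methyltransferase (Dam) on its own, carrying only an N-terminal V5 epitope tag. In bacteria it is maintained through a high-copy ColE1/pUC-type origin with ampicillin resistance, and an f1 origin is also present. A bleomycin/Zeocin resistance gene, driven by SV40 and EM7 promoters and followed by an SV40 polyadenylation signal, lies outside the LTRs, so it is not packaged into virus and cannot be used to select transduced cells.

The viral genome is transcribed from a CMV enhancer/promoter fused to a truncated 5' LTR. This is followed by the Ψ packaging signal, a gag fragment, the Rev response element and a short Rev fragment. The downstream end consists of a nef fragment, a second truncated LTR and a bGH polyadenylation signal. Between these elements sits the expression cassette: a Drosophila hsp70 minimal heat-shock promoter, a closely spaced attB1/attB2 Gateway site pair, the V5 tag and the dam coding sequence. The position of the att sites upstream of V5-Dam suggests a Gateway-derived design in which proteins of interest would be fused in related vectors, although the record does not describe this explicitly.

In DamID, a Dam fusion to a chromatin protein methylates adenines in GATC sites near where the protein binds. DamID generally relies on very low Dam levels, which is consistent with the choice of a minimal heat-shock promoter here. This Dam-only construct gives the background methylation profile, reflecting chromatin accessibility and untargeted Dam activity, against which fusion protein data are normalised. The depositor describes it as an essential control.
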