Addgene plasmid #59210: pLgw V5-EcoDam
Purpose: Mammalian DamID control lentiviral vector for expression of V5-Dam only
Depositing lab: Bas van Steensel. Depositing organization: Netherlands Cancer Institute. Publication: Human heterochromatin proteins form large domains containing KRAB-ZNF genes. Vogel MJ, Guelen L, de Wit E, Peric-Hupkes D, Loden M, Talhout W, Feenstra M, Abbas B, Classen AK, van Steensel B. Genome Res. 2006 Dec;16(12):1493-504. Epub 2006 Oct 12. 10.1101/gr.5391806 PubMed 17038565.
Backbone
  Vector backbone: HIV-CS-CG
  Backbone manufacturer: PMID 9733856
  Vector type: Mammalian Expression, Lentiviral ; DamID
  Selectable markers: Zeo marker is outside the LTRs and will not be packaged into virus.
Growth in bacteria
  Bacterial resistance: Ampicillin, 100 μg/mL
  Growth temperature: 37°C
  Growth strain: Stbl3
  Copy number: Unknown
Gene/Insert
  Gene/Insert name: EcoDam (alt name: DNA adenine methyltransferase)
  Species: E. coli
  Promoter: heat shock minimal pomoter
  Tag / fusion protein: V5 (N terminal on backbone)
  Cloning method: Unknown
  Sequencing primers: 5′ pCasper-hs
Terms and licenses: Academic/Nonprofit Terms; Industry Terms: Not Available to Industry
Depositor comments: This is the control vector for expression of V5-Dam only (the absolutely essential control experiment!).
How to cite: pLgw V5-EcoDam was a gift from Bas van Steensel (Addgene plasmid # 59210 ; http://n2t.net/addgene:59210 ; RRID:Addgene_59210)
