>Addgene plasmid #59210 | pLgw V5-EcoDam | addgene partial sequence | sequence record 146639 | pCasper-hs 5'-GCAACTACTGAAATCTGCCAAG-3'
GTACAAAAAAGCAGGCTCCGCGGCCGCCCCCTTCACCATGGAAAAGAATGGAACTGATGAAGTATATATT
TTTAATAAGGGTGGGCGCGCCGACCCAGCTTTCTTGTACAAAGTGGTTCGATCCGGTGGTAAGCCTATCC
CTAACCCTC
