>Addgene plasmid #59210 | pLgw V5-EcoDam | addgene partial sequence | sequence record 149222 | pSICO-JL 5'-tgtgactggaaaacccacctc-3'
GTAGCTGCTGTATTGCTACTTGTGATTGCTCCATGTTTTTCTAGGTCTCGAGTTATTTTTTCGCGGGTGA
AACGACTCCTGGTTTGTACAAAGCCAGCAGTTCGTCCACCTTTTTACGTGTGCCGCCGTTGCTGCTTATA
CTGCGTCGAACTTTGACGACATGCAATTTTGCGCGCTGATACCACTCACGCGTTAACATCGTATCGTGAT
TGGAGATCAGCACTGGAATATGGCGCTCAACCAGACCTTCGGCGATCTCCGCCAGATGCGCTTGTTGTTC
AAGCGTAAAACTGTTTGTGTGATACGCCGTAAAGTTGGCGGTCGCAGACAGCGGTGCATAAGGCGGATCG
CAATAGACGACGGATGCATCATCTGCGCGCGCCATGCTATCGGCGTAAGACTCACAATAGAAAAAGGCAT
TCTGCGCTTTTTCAGCGAAGTGATACAACTCTGCTTCCGGGAAATAGGGTTTTTTGTAGCGGCCGAACGG
CACGTTAAACTCACCGCGCAGATTGTAACGACACAGGCCGTTGTAACCGTAGCGGTTCAAATATAAAAAC
AGTACCGCCCGACGGAACGGATCCTGGCTTTTGTTGAACTCTTCGCGGAACTGATAGTAAACCTCGGCGC
AATTTGTTTCGGGAACAAACAGCTCGCGTGCGGCCTGTACGTACTCATCAGTACGCATCTTCACAATGTT
ATAGAGACTGATCAGGTCGCTATTGATATCGGCAAGGATATAACGAGA
